>Addgene plasmid #102546 | HHM-iATPSnFR1.0 | addgene full sequence | sequence record 198405 | Addgene NGS Result
TAATACGACTCACTATAGGGAGACCACAACGGTTTCCCTCTAGAAATAATTTTGTTTAACTTTAAGAAGG
AGATATACATATGCATCATCATCATCATCATGGTTATCCCTATGATGTTCCAGATTATGCTGGGGCCCAG
CCGGCCAGATCTATGAAGACTATTCACGTGAGTGTCGTAACTCCCGACGGGCCTGTATATGAGGATGACG
TTGAAATGGTGAGCGTCAAAGCAAAAAGTGGCGAGCTCGGTATTCTCCCAGGCCACATTCCCTTGAAAGC
TCCCCTAGAGATCAGTGCCGCACGCCTGAAGAAAGGGGGCAAAACACAGTATATCGCTGTGTCAGGCGGC
AACCTCGAAGTGCGGCCTGACAAGGTGACCATCTATGCCCAGGCAGCCGAGAGGGCTGAGGATATCGATG
TCCTGCGCGCCAAGGCCGCCAAGGAGAGAGCCGAGCGCCGACTCCAATCACAGGTCCTGAGCCACAACGT
CTATATCACCGCCGACAAGCAGAAGAACGGCATCAAGGCGAACTTCAAGATCCGCCACAACGTGGAGGAC
GGCAGCATGCAGCTCGCCGACCACTACCAGCAGAACACCCCCATCGGCGACGGCCCCGTGCTGCTGCCCG
ACAACCACTACCTGAGCACCCAGTCCGTGCTGAGCAAAGACCCTAACGAGAAGCGCGATCACATGGTCCT
GCTGGAGTTCGTGACCGCCGCCGGGATCACTCTCGGCATGGACGAGCTGTACAAGGGCGGTACCGGAGGG
AGCATGAGCAAGGGCGAGGAGCTGTTCACCGGGGTGGTGCCCATCCTGGTCGAGCTGGACGGCGACGTAA
ACGGCCACAAGTTCAGCGTGCGCGGCGAGGGCGAGGGCGATGCCACCAACGGCAAGCTGACCCTGAAGTT
CATCTGCACCACCGGCAAGCTGCCCGTGCCCTGGCCCACCCTCGTGACCACCCTGACCTACGGCGTGCAG
TGCTTCAGCCGCTACCCCGACCACATGAAGCAGCACGACTTCTTCAAGTCCGCCATGCCCGAAGGCTACG
TCCAGGAGCGCACCATCAGCTTCAAGGACGACGGCACCTACAAGACCCGCGCCGAGGTGAAGTTCGAGGG
CGACACCCTGGTGAACCGCATCGAGCTGAAGGGCATCGACTTCAAGGAGGACGGCAACATCCTGGGGCAC
AAGCTGGAGTACAACTTTGGGTTGCACGACATCGATTTTAAGCGCGCCGAGCTCGCCCTTAAGCGCGCAA
TGAATAGGCTCTCAGTTGCCGAAATGAAGCTGCAGGTCGACGAACAAAAACTCATCTCAGAAGAGGATCT
GAATTAAGAATTCGAAGCTTGATCCGGCTGCTAACAAAGCCCGAAAGGAAGCTGAGTTGGCTGCTGCCAC
CGCTGAGCAATAACTAGCATAACCCCTTGGGGCCTCTAAACGGGTCTTGAGGGGTTTTTTGCTGAAAGGA
GGAACTATATCCGGATCTGGCGTAATAGCGAAGAGGCCCGCACCGATCGCCCTTCCCAACAGTTGCGCAG
CCTGAATGGCGAATGGG
[124 nt withheld, positions 1558-1681]
C
[91 nt withheld, positions 1683-1773]
A
[49 nt withheld, positions 1775-1823]
CCTTTGACGTTGGAGTCCACGTTCTTT
[37 nt withheld, positions 1851-1887]
ACCCTATCTCGGTCTATTCTTTTGATTTATAAGGGATTTTGCCGATTTCGGCCTATTGGTTAAAAAATGA
GCTGATTTAACAAAAATTTAACGCGAATTTTAACAAAATATTACGCTTACAATTTAGGTGGCACTTTTCG
GGGAAATGTGCGCGGAACCCCTATTTGTTTATTTTTCTAAATACATTCAAATATGTATCCGCTCATGAGA
CAATAACCCTGATAAATGCTTCAATAATATTGAAAAAGGAAGAGTATGAGTATTCAACATTTCCGTGTCG
CCCTTATTCCCTTTTTTGCGGCATTTTGCCTTCCTGTTTTTGCTCACCCAGAAACGCTGGTGAAAGTAAA
AGATGCTGAAGATCAGTTGGGTGCACGAGTGGGTTACATCGAACTGGATCTCAACAGCGGTAAGATCCTT
GAGAGTTTTCGCCCCGAAGAACGTTTTCCAATGATGAGCACTTTTAAAGTTCTGCTATGTGGCGCGGTAT
TATCCCGTATTGACGCCGGGCAAGAGCAACTCGGTCGCCGCATACACTATTCTCAGAATGACTTGGTTGA
GTACTCACCAGTCACAGAAAAGCATCTTACGGATGGCATGACAGTAAGAGAATTATGCAGTGCTGCCATA
ACCATGAGTGATAACACTGCGGCCAACTTACTTCTGACAACGATCGGAGGACCGAAGGAGCTAACCGCTT
TTTTGCACAACATGGGGGATCATGTAACTCGCCTTGATCGTTGGGAACCGGAGCTGAATGAAGCCATACC
AAACGACGAGCGTGACACCACGATGCCTGTAGCAATGGCAACAACGTTGCGCAAACTATTAACTGGCGAA
CTACTTACTCTAGCTTCCCGGCAACAATTAATAGACTGGATGGAGGCGGATAAAGTTGCAGGACCACTTC
TGCGCTCGGCCCTTCCGGCTGGCTGGTTTATTGCTGATAAATCTGGAGCCGGTGAGCGTGGGTCTCGCGG
TATCATTGCAGCACTGGGGCCAGATGGTAAGCCCTCCCGTATCGTAGTTATCTACACGACGGGGAGTCAG
GCAACTATGGATGAACGAAATAGACAGATCGCTGAGATAGGTGCCTCACTGATTAAGCATTGGTAACTGT
CAGACCAAGTTTACTCATATATACTTTAGATTGATTTAAAACTTCATTTTTAATTTAAAAGGATCTAGGT
GAAGATCCTTTTTGATAATCTCATGACCAAAATCCCTTAACGTGAGTTTTCGTTCCACTGAGCGTCAGAC
CCCGTAGAAAAGATCAAAGGATCTTCTTGAGATCCTTTTTTTCTGCGCGTAATCTGCTGCTTGCAAACAA
AAAAACCACCGCTACCAGCGGTGGTTTGTTTGCCGGATCAAGAGCTACCAACTCTTTTTCCGAAGGTAAC
TGGCTTCAGCAGAGCGCAGATACCAAATACTGTTCTTCTAGTGTAGCCGTAGTTAGGCCACCACTTCAAG
AACTCTGTAGCACCGCCTACATACCTCGCTCTGCTAATCCTGTTACCAGTGGCTGCTGCCAGTGGCGATA
AGTCGTGTCTTACCGGGTTGGACTCAAGACGATAGTTACCGGATAAGGCGCAGCGGTCGGGCTGAACGGG
GGGTTCGTGCACACAGCCCAGCTTGGAGCGAACGACCTACACCGAACTGAGATACCTACAGCGTGAGCTA
TGAGAAAGCGCCACGCTTCCCGAAGGGAGAAAGGCGGACAGGTATCCGGTAAGCGGCAGGGTCGGAACAG
GAGAGCGCACGAGGGAGCTTCCAGGGGGAAACGCCTGGTATCTTTATAGTCCTGTCGGGTTTCGCCACCT
CTGACTTGAGCGTCGATTTTTGTGATGCTCGTCAGGGGGGCGGAGCCTATGGAAAAACGCCAGCAACGCG
GCCTTTTTACGGTTCCTGGCCTTTTGCTGGCCTTTTGCTCACATGTTCTTTCCTGCGTTATCCCCTGATT
CTGTGGATAACCGTATTACCGCCTTTGAGTGAGCTGATACCGCTCGCCGCAGCCGAACGACCGAGCGCAG
CGAGTCAGTGAGCGAGGAAGCGGAAGAGCGCCCAATACGCAAACCGCCTCTCCCCGCGCGTTGGCCGATT
CATTAATGCAGGATCTCGATCCCGCGAAAT
Features (pLannotate 1.2.2; 14 found; start..end, strand, type, name):
      1..19      +  promoter       T7 promoter: promoter for bacteriophage T7 RNA polymerase
     51..73      +  RBS            RBS: efficient ribosome binding site from bacteriophage T7 gene 10 (Olins and Rangwala, 1989)
     84..104     +  CDS            capTEV™ (fragment): composite tag for in vivo biotinylation, TEV protease cleavage, and 6xHis tagging
    153..473     +  CDS            atpC (fragment): ATPE_GEOKA - Experimental evidence at protein level: Swiss-Prot protein existence level 1. Produces ATP from ADP in the presence of a proton gradient across the membrane. From Geobacillus kaustophilus (strain HTA426).
    486..1205    +  CDS            cEGFP: cEGFP is a basic (constitutively fluorescent) green fluorescent protein published in 2008, derived from Aequorea victoria.
   1218..1289    +  CDS            atpC (fragment): ATPE_BACP3 - Experimental evidence at protein level: Swiss-Prot protein existence level 1. Produces ATP from ADP in the presence of a proton gradient across the membrane. From Bacillus sp. (strain PS3).
   1357..1406    +  CDS            SET1 (fragment): solubility-enhancement tag derived from T7 phage gene 10B
   1414..1461    +  terminator     T7 terminator: transcription terminator for bacteriophage T7 RNA polymerase
   1487..1553    +  CDS            lacZα (fragment): LacZα fragment of β-galactosidase; lacZ fragment
   1558..1986    +  rep_origin     f1 ori (sequence partly withheld): f1 bacteriophage origin of replication; arrow indicates direction of (+) strand synthesis
   2038..2142    +  promoter       AmpR promoter: bla
   2143..3003    +  CDS            AmpR: β-lactamase; bla; confers resistance to ampicillin, carbenicillin, and related antibiotics
   3174..3762    +  rep_origin     ori: high-copy-number ColE1/pMB1/pBR322/pUC origin of replication
   3945..3998    +  CDS            lacI (fragment): lac repressor; lacI; The lac repressor binds to the lac operator to inhibit transcription in E. coli. This inhibition can be relieved by adding lactose or isopropyl-β-D-thiogalactopyranoside (IPTG).
