[The description below was written by a language model from this plasmid's Addgene catalogue record and pLannotate feature annotations shown in this document.]
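Description:
HHM-iATPSnFR1.0 is a bacterial expression plasmid of about 4 kb built on the pRSET backbone. It produces the genetically encoded ATP sensor iATPSnFR1.0 in E. coli. The plasmid replicates from a high-copy ColE1/pUC-type origin and is selected with ampicillin through the β-lactamase (AmpR) gene and its own promoter. An f1 phage origin is also present, which in principle allows single-stranded DNA to be produced. Short annotated fragments of lacZα and lacI appear to be backbone remnants rather than functional genes.

The sensor cassette is driven by a T7 promoter followed by the phage T7 gene 10 ribosome binding site, and it ends at a T7 terminator. Expression therefore requires a host that supplies T7 RNA polymerase. The open reading frame begins with a short match to a composite His-containing tag, most likely the N-terminal 6xHis tag typical of pRSET vectors, which would allow affinity purification. The record does not explain the "HHM" prefix.

The sensor itself has a GFP-family coding sequence, annotated as cEGFP, placed between two fragments of the ATP synthase epsilon subunit (atpC) from thermophilic Bacillus/Geobacillus species. The epsilon subunit serves as the ATP-binding domain, and in this kind of design ligand binding changes the conformation of the fluorescent protein and so its brightness, giving a single-wavelength intensity readout. A small gene 10-derived fragment annotated downstream of the sensor lies close to the terminator and is probably vector sequence.

The stated purpose is expression of the ATP sensor in bacteria, which fits production of recombinant protein for purification and in vitro characterisation.
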