Addgene plasmid #102546: HHM-iATPSnFR1.0
Purpose: expresses ATP sensor in bacteria
Depositing lab: Baljit Khakh. Depositing organization: University of California, Los Angeles (UCLA). Publication: A genetically encoded single-wavelength sensor for imaging cytosolic and cell surface ATP. Lobas MA, Tao R, Nagai J, Kronschlager MT, Borden PM, Marvin JS, Looger LL, Khakh BS. Nat Commun. 2019 Feb 12;10(1):711. doi: 10.1038/s41467-019-08441-5. PubMed 30755613.
Backbone
  Vector backbone: pRSET
  Vector type: Bacterial Expression
Growth in bacteria
  Bacterial resistance: Ampicillin, 100 μg/mL
  Growth temperature: 37°C
  Growth strain: DH5alpha
  Copy number: Unknown
Gene/Insert
  Gene/Insert name: iATPSnFR1.0
Terms and licenses: Academic/Nonprofit Terms; Industry Terms: Not Available to Industry
How to cite: HHM-iATPSnFR1.0 was a gift from Baljit Khakh (Addgene plasmid # 102546 ; http://n2t.net/addgene:102546 ; RRID:Addgene_102546)
